LOCUS       Exported 7030 bp ds-DNA circular SYN 13-MAY-2021
DEFINITION  Reporter plasmid with a 12-nucleotide specific ""barcode"" sequence.
            This plasmid is not available as an individual bacterial stab, but
            can be requested as part of the Plasmid-ID Kit (Kit #1000000168 )..
ACCESSION   .
VERSION     .
KEYWORDS    pOPS0494
SOURCE      synthetic DNA construct
  ORGANISM  synthetic DNA construct
REFERENCE   1 (bases 1 to 7030)
  AUTHORS   Mendoza-Suarez MA, Geddes BA, Sanchez-Canizares C, Ramirez-Gonzalez
            RH, Kirchhelle C, Jorrin B, Poole PS
  TITLE     Optimizing Rhizobium-legume symbioses by simultaneous measurement of
            rhizobial competitiveness and N2 fixation in nodules.
  JOURNAL   Proc Natl Acad Sci U S A. 2020 May 5;117(18):9822-9831. doi:
            10.1073/pnas.1921225117. Epub 2020 Apr 21.
  PUBMED    32317381
REFERENCE   2 (bases 1 to 7030)
  AUTHORS   .
  TITLE     Direct Submission
  JOURNAL   Exported May 13, 2021 from SnapGene Server 1.1.58
            http://www.snapgene.com
FEATURES             Location/Qualifiers
     source          1..7030
                     /organism="synthetic DNA construct"
                     /mol_type="other DNA"
     terminator      9..103
                     /label=lambda t0 terminator
                     /note="transcription terminator from phage lambda"
     primer_bind     complement(202..221)
                     /label=pENTR-R
                     /note="pENTR vectors, reverse primer"
     CDS             213..1028
                     /codon_start=1
                     /product="aminoglycoside phosphotransferase"
                     /label=KanR
                     /note="confers resistance to kanamycin in bacteria or G418
                     (Geneticin(R)) in eukaryotes"
                     /translation="MSHIQRETSCSRPRLNSNMDADLYGYKWARDNVGQSGATIYRLYG
                     KPDAPELFLKHGKGSVANDVTDEMVRLNWLTEFMPLPTIKHFIRTPDDAWLLTTAIPGK
                     TAFQVLEEYPDSGENIVDALAVFLRRLHSIPVCNCPFNSDRVFRLAQAQSRMNNGLVDA
                     SDFDDERNGWPVEQVWKEMHKLLPFSPDSVVTHGDFSLDNLIFDEGKLIGCIDVGRVGI
                     ADRYQDLAILWNCLGEFSPSLQKRLFQKYGIDNPDMNKLQFHLMLDEFF"
     oriT            1179..1287
                     /note="incP origin of transfer"
     CDS             complement(1348..2496)
                     /codon_start=1
                     /product="trans-acting replication protein that binds to
                     and activates oriV"
                     /label=trfA
                     /translation="MNRTFDRKAYRQELIDAGFSAEDAETIASRTVMRAPRETFQSVGS
                     IVQQATAKIERDSVQLAPPALPAPSAAVERSRRLEQEAAGLAKSMTIDTRGTMTTKKRK
                     TAGEDLAKQVSEAKQAALLKHTKQQIKEMQLSLFDIAPWPDTMRAMPNDTARSALFTTR
                     NKKIPREALQNKVIFHVNKDVKITYTGVELRADDDELVWQQVLEYAKRTPIGEPITFTF
                     YELCQDLGWSINGRYYTKAEECLSRLQATAMGFTSDRVGHLESVSLLHRFRVLDRGKKT
                     SRCQVLIDEEIVVLFAGDHYTKFIWEKYRKLSPTARRMFDYFSSHREPYPLKLETFRLM
                     CGSDSTRVKKWREQVGEACEELRGSGLVEHAWVNDDLVHCKR"
     rep_origin      2889..3420
                     /label=oriV
                     /note="incP origin of replication"
     terminator      5942..6028
                     /gene="Escherichia coli rrnB"
                     /label=rrnB T1 terminator
                     /note="transcription terminator T1 from the E. coli rrnB
                     gene"
     CDS             6275..6988
                     /codon_start=1
                     /product="GFP variant that folds robustly even when fused
                     to poorly folded proteins (Pedelacq et al., 2006)"
                     /label=superfolder GFP
                     /translation="MRKGEELFTGVVPILVELDGDVNGHKFSVRGEGEGDATNGKLTLK
                     FICTTGKLPVPWPTLVTTLTYGVQCFARYPDHMKQHDFFKSAMPEGYVQERTISFKDDG
                     TYKTRAEVKFEGDTLVNRIELKGIDFKEDGNILGHKLEYNFNSHNVYITADKQKNGIKA
                     NFKIRHNVEDGSVQLADHYQQNTPIGDGPVLLPDNHYLSTQSVLSKDPNEKRDHMVLLE
                     FVTAAGITHGMDELYK"
     primer_bind     complement(7008..7030)
                     /label=M13/pUC Forward
                     /note="In lacZ gene"
ORIGIN
        1 cgctcttgga ctcctgttga tagatccagt aatgacctca gaactccatc tggatttgtt
       61 cagaacgctc ggttgccgcc gggcgttttt tattggtgag aatccaggca attgtgtctc
      121 aaaatctctg atgttacatt gcacaagata aaaatatatc atcatgaaca ataaaactgt
      181 ctgcttacat aaacagtaat acaaggggtg ttatgagcca tattcagcgt gaaacgagct
      241 gtagccgtcc gcgtctgaac agcaacatgg atgcggatct gtatggctat aaatgggcgc
      301 gtgataacgt gggtcagagc ggcgcgacca tttatcgtct gtatggcaaa ccggatgcgc
      361 cggaactgtt tctgaaacat ggcaaaggca gcgtggcgaa cgatgtgacc gatgaaatgg
      421 tgcgtctgaa ctggctgacc gaatttatgc cgctgccgac cattaaacat tttattcgca
      481 ccccggatga tgcgtggctg ctgaccaccg cgattccggg caaaaccgcg tttcaggtgc
      541 tggaagaata tccggatagc ggcgaaaaca ttgtggatgc gctggccgtg tttctgcgtc
      601 gtctgcatag cattccggtg tgcaactgcc cgtttaacag cgatcgtgtg tttcgtctgg
      661 cccaggcgca gagccgtatg aacaacggcc tggtggatgc gagcgatttt gatgatgaac
      721 gtaacggctg gccggtggaa caggtgtgga aagaaatgca taaactgctg ccgtttagcc
      781 cggatagcgt ggtgacccac ggcgatttta gcctggataa cctgattttc gatgaaggca
      841 aactgattgg ctgcattgat gtgggccgtg tgggcattgc ggatcgttat caggatctgg
      901 ccattctgtg gaactgcctg ggcgaattta gcccgagcct gcaaaaacgt ctgtttcaga
      961 aatatggcat tgataatccg gatatgaaca aactgcaatt tcatctgatg ctggatgaat
     1021 ttttctaata attaattgaa ctacttttcc gctgcataac cctgcttcgg ggtcattata
     1081 gcgatttttt cggtatatcc atcctttttc gcacgatata caggattttg ccaaagggtt
     1141 cgtgtagact ttccttggtg tatccaacgg cgtcagccgg gcaggatagg tgaagtaggc
     1201 ccacccgcga gcgggtgttc cttcttcact gtcccttatt cgcacctggc ggtgctcaac
     1261 gggaatcctg ctctgcgagg ctggccgtag gccggccgcg atgcaggtgg ctgctgaacc
     1321 cccagccgga actgacccca caaggcccta gcgtttgcaa tgcaccaggt catcattgac
     1381 ccaggcgtgt tccaccaggc cgctgcctcg caactcttcg caggcttcgc cgacctgctc
     1441 gcgccacttc ttcacgcggg tggaatccga tccgcacatg aggcggaagg tttccagctt
     1501 gagcgggtac ggctcccggt gcgagctgaa atagtcgaac atccgtcggg ccgtcggcga
     1561 cagcttgcgg tacttctccc atatgaattt cgtgtagtgg tcgccagcaa acagcacgac
     1621 gatttcctcg tcgatcagga cctggcaacg ggacgttttc ttgccacggt ccaggacgcg
     1681 gaagcggtgc agcagcgaca ccgattccag gtgcccaacg cggtcggacg tgaagcccat
     1741 cgccgtcgcc tgtaggcgcg acaggcattc ctcggccttc gtgtaatacc ggccattgat
     1801 cgaccagccc aggtcctggc aaagctcgta gaacgtgaag gtgatcggct cgccgatagg
     1861 ggtgcgcttc gcgtactcca acacctgctg ccacaccagt tcgtcatcgt cggcccgcag
     1921 ctcgacgccg gtgtaggtga tcttcacgtc cttgttgacg tggaaaatga ccttgttttg
     1981 cagcgcctcg cgcgggattt tcttgttgcg cgtggtgaac agggcagagc gggccgtgtc
     2041 gtttggcatc gctcgcatcg tgtccggcca cggcgcaata tcgaacaagg aaagctgcat
     2101 ttccttgatc tgctgcttcg tgtgtttcag caacgcggcc tgcttggctt cgctgacctg
     2161 ttttgccagg tcctcgccgg cggtttttcg cttcttggtc gtcatagttc ctcgcgtgtc
     2221 gatggtcatc gacttcgcca aacctgccgc ctcctgttcg agccgacgcg aacgctccac
     2281 ggcggccgat ggcgcgggca gggcaggggg agccagttgc acgctgtcgc gctcgatctt
     2341 ggccgtagct tgctggacta tcgagccgac ggactggaag gtttcgcggg gcgcacgcat
     2401 gacggtgcgg cttgcgatgg tttcggcatc ctcggcggaa aaccccgcgt cgatcagttc
     2461 ttgcctgtat gccttccggt caaacgtccg attcattcac cctccttgcg ggattgcccc
     2521 ggaattaatt ccccggatcg atccgtcgat cttgatcccc tgcgccatca gatccttggc
     2581 ggcaagaaag ccatccagtt tactttgcag ggcttcccaa ccttaccaga gggcgcccca
     2641 gctggcaatt ccggttcgct tgctgtccat aaaaccgccc agtctagcta tcgccatgta
     2701 agcccactgc aagctacctg ctttctcttt gcgcttgcgt tttcccttgt ccagatagcc
     2761 cagtagctga cattcatccg gggtcagcac cgtttctgcg gactggcttt ctacgtggct
     2821 gccatttttg gggtgaggcc gttcgcggcc gaggggcgca gcccctgggg ggatgggagg
     2881 cccgcgttag cgggccggga gggttcgaga agggggggca ccccccttcg gcgtgcgcgg
     2941 tcacgcgcac agggcgcagc cctggttaaa aacaaggttt ataaatattg gtttaaaagc
     3001 aggttaaaag acaggttagc ggtggccgaa aaacgggcgg aaacccttgc aaatgctgga
     3061 ttttctgcct gtggacagcc cctcaaatgt caataggtgc gcccctcatc tgtcagcact
     3121 ctgcccctca agtgtcaagg atcgcgcccc tcatctgtca gtagtcgcgc ccctcaagtg
     3181 tcaataccgc agggcactta tccccaggct tgtccacatc atctgtggga aactcgcgta
     3241 aaatcaggcg ttttcgccga tttgcgaggc tggccagctc cacgtcgccg gccgaaatcg
     3301 agcctgcccc tcatctgtca acgccgcgcc gggtgagtcg gcccctcaag tgtcaacgtc
     3361 cgcccctcat ctgtcagtga gggccaagtt ttccgcgagg tatccacaac gccggcggcc
     3421 ctacatggct ctgctgtagt gagtgggttg cgctccggca gcggtcctga tcccccgcag
     3481 aaaaaaagga tctcaagaag atcctttgat cttttctaca ttactgcatg agcttgtgga
     3541 agtgtgctga gcataaatga ttctcctagc tgttctttgg gtaagtacgc catcaggacg
     3601 ttgtgagtgg cgcgattttt agcggctgaa atcagccctt gagcctgtcg gcaagtcgcg
     3661 tcatgaggtc catgcgctca tgcaggatcg ccacgaccaa cgcgggttcg cccgcacgcg
     3721 gcaggcaaaa aacgtagtgg tgttcgcagc gggccatccg cagcgcggga aagagttcgc
     3781 tcatgtcctt aaacgggcct tcgccggcgg caagcctggc tatgccctgt tccagcttag
     3841 cgatatagcg gcgcacctgc gccgcgcccc actcccggcg cgtgtagcgg atgatgccgc
     3901 gtagatcggc ttcggcctca gccgtgagga tgtaggccgt caagcgcgat ccccgctgag
     3961 ttcttcatca agaatttcgc cgacgctctt ggtggacacc ttgccggcaa gcccatcgtt
     4021 gatgcggttc cccagcatgg ttttcagttc ctgccatgcc tgatcggcat cagcgtcacc
     4081 ggggaacaga cgttcgaggg cgtattgctt aatggtcttg ccctgcaagg cggccagggc
     4141 tttcaggctc tggtgctgct ggtccgtcat gtcgattgtc aggcggctca ttggataacc
     4201 tccataaaat acacgtaacc acattagcac atatgtgggc gtgaggctac agcgcgaggc
     4261 gcattaaggt cgggaaaatg cgctaggcgc atttaaattg cgtattgctg taatgcgcca
     4321 tgccggctag actaggccca aatgggtata cccaatttga ccaaggggga cgcgatgagg
     4381 gcggccaagc actaccgaca acttctatcc atcgacttca acatcgaggc gctggccttc
     4441 gtgcctggac ccgacggcac acgcggccgg cgcatccacg tcctggggcg cgaggtccgc
     4501 gaccggcccg gcctggtcga gtacctttcg ccggcgttcg gctcgcgggt ggcgctggac
     4561 ggctactgca aggccaattt cgatgcagtg ctgcacctgg cgtaccccga tcatcagcaa
     4621 tggggccacg catgaagcgc cgaagctacg ccatgctgcg cgccgctgcc gcgctggccg
     4681 tcctggtcgt tgcctcgccg gcatgggccg agctgcgcgg cgaggtcgtg cgcatcatcg
     4741 acggcgacac catcgacgtg ctggtagaca agcagccggt gcgcgtgcgc ctggtggaca
     4801 ttgacgcgcc ggaaaagcgg caagccttcg gcgaacgtgc gcgccaggcg ctggccggca
     4861 tggtgttccg ccggcacgtc ctggtcgacg agaaggacac cgaccgttac ggccgcacgc
     4921 tgggcaccgt ctgggtcaac atggagctgg ccagccggcc gccgcagccg cgcaacgtca
     4981 acgccgcgat ggttcaccag ggcatggcgt gggcctatcg cttccacggc cgcgcggccg
     5041 accctgaaat gctgcggctc gaacaggagg cgcgaggcaa gcgcgtcggc ctctggtccg
     5101 atccgcacgc cgtcgagccg tggaaatggc gacgcgagag caacaaccgg agggacgaag
     5161 gttgaaggtc gcccgcatct acctgcgcgc cagtacggac gagcagaatc ttgaacgcca
     5221 ggagagcctt gtagcggcca cgcgggccgc cgggtactac gtcgccggca tctaccgcga
     5281 gaaggcgtcc ggcgcacgcg ccgaccggcc cgagctgctg cgcatgatcg cggacctgca
     5341 acctggtgaa gtcgtcgttg cggagaagat cgaccgcatc agccgcttgc cgttggccga
     5401 ggccgagcgc ctggttgcgt cgatccgggc caaaggggcc aagctggccg tgcctggcgt
     5461 ggtggacctg tcggagctgg ccgccgaggc gaacggagtg gcgaaaatcg ttctggaatc
     5521 cgtccaggac atgcttttga agctcgcctt gcagatggcc cgcgacgact acgaggatcg
     5581 gcgcgagcgt caacgtcagg gtgtccagtt ggcgaaggcc gccggccgct acaccggccg
     5641 caaacgtgac gccggcatgc acgaccgcat catcacgctt cgctccggcg gatcgagcat
     5701 tgccaagacg gccaagctgg tcggatgcag cccgagccag gtcaaacgag tgtgggcggc
     5761 ctggaacgcg cagcagcaaa aataaagccg ggcagtgccc ggcttttctc accttttcgc
     5821 gtcccgcagg gccgctgcga gcgccctacc tagatcctcg ctttccccct cggtgtagtc
     5881 cggccagggc acgaagggcg cggatgcgaa cctgttgagc aggtcagatc tagggcggcg
     5941 gatttgtcct actcaggaga gcgttcaccg acaaacaaca gataaaacga aaggcccagt
     6001 ctttcgactg agcctttcgt tttatttgat gcctgccgaa ttcggatccg gagctcgaca
     6061 cgacattgtc gtcacctttg tcgggtccgc gacaagcttt ttgttcctcg atcccgtatg
     6121 ttttcgccta aatatctgaa acagcagcaa attatttttc gttagctcaa tcggcccact
     6181 tggcacgagt cttgaaattt attgcgaggc ggcggagctg ccggccgcat ccgtgcggca
     6241 taaccacggt tgtgaacaaa tgaaggaagg ccaaatgcgt aaaggcgaag agctgttcac
     6301 tggtgtcgtc cctattctgg tggaactgga tggtgatgtc aacggtcata agttttccgt
     6361 gcgtggcgag ggtgaaggtg acgcaactaa tggtaaactg acgctgaagt tcatctgtac
     6421 tactggtaaa ctgccggtac cttggccgac tctggtaacg acgctgactt atggtgttca
     6481 gtgctttgct cgttatccgg accatatgaa gcagcatgac ttcttcaagt ccgccatgcc
     6541 ggaaggctat gtgcaggaac gcacgatttc ctttaaggat gacggcacgt acaaaacgcg
     6601 tgcggaagtg aaatttgaag gcgataccct ggtaaaccgc attgagctga aaggcattga
     6661 ctttaaagaa gatggcaata tcctgggcca taagctggaa tacaatttta acagccacaa
     6721 tgtttacatc accgccgata aacaaaaaaa tggcattaaa gcgaatttta aaattcgcca
     6781 caacgttgag gatggcagcg tgcagctggc tgatcactac cagcaaaaca ctccaatcgg
     6841 tgatggtcct gttctgctgc cagacaatca ctatctgagc acgcaaagcg ttctgtctaa
     6901 agatccgaac gagaaacgcg atcatatggt tctgctggag ttcgtaaccg cagcgggcat
     6961 cacgcatggt atggatgaac tgtacaaatg agcttatcac caggtgtcgt tttacaacgt
     7021 cgtgactggg
//
