[The description below was written by a language model from this plasmid's Addgene catalogue record and the feature table of its GenBank file.]
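Description:
pOPS0494 is a 7,030 bp low-copy, broad-host-range bacterial reporter plasmid built on the pOGG026 backbone and assembled from Golden Gate-domesticated synthetic modules. The annotated backbone carries an IncP (RK2-type) replication system, with oriV and the trfA gene whose product binds and activates that origin. An IncP oriT allows the plasmid to be mobilised by conjugation from a donor strain that supplies the transfer functions. This fits the recorded propagation host, a hemA-deficient S17-type E. coli donor. Selection is by kanamycin through an aminoglycoside phosphotransferase gene. Lambda t0 and rrnB T1 terminators are annotated close to the ends of the reporter region, where they would be expected to insulate it from transcription of neighbouring sequences.

The payload consists of three modules. The promoter module is PsNifH, a nifH (nitrogenase) promoter taken from pOGG043. The coding module is superfolder GFP from pOGG037. The terminator module contains a plasmid-specific 12-nucleotide barcode next to a universal primer binding site. The feature table annotates the sfGFP coding sequence but not the nifH promoter or the barcode, and a stretch of roughly 2.5 kb between oriV and the rrnB terminator is also unannotated.

According to the depositor, members of this plasmid series differ only in the barcode sequence, and the plasmid is distributed as part of a Plasmid-ID kit rather than individually. Going by the associated publication title, the set is meant for tagging different rhizobial strains. Barcode amplification and sequencing from legume nodules would then report which strains are competitive for nodule occupancy, while nifH-driven GFP fluorescence gives a simultaneous readout of nitrogen-fixation gene expression.
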