Addgene plasmid #133135: pOPS0494
Purpose: Reporter plasmid with a 12-nucleotide specific "barcode" sequence. This plasmid is not available as an individual bacterial stab, but can be requested as part of the Plasmid-ID Kit (Kit #1000000168 ).
Depositing lab: Philip Poole. Depositing organization: University of Oxford. Publication: Optimizing Rhizobium-legume symbioses by simultaneous measurement of rhizobial competitiveness and N2 fixation in nodules. Mendoza-Suarez MA, Geddes BA, Sanchez-Canizares C, Ramirez-Gonzalez RH, Kirchhelle C, Jorrin B, Poole PS. Proc Natl Acad Sci U S A. 2020 May 5;117(18):9822-9831. doi: 10.1073/pnas.1921225117. Epub 2020 Apr 21. PubMed 32317381.
Backbone
  Vector backbone: pOGG026 (Addgene ID 113992)
  Vector type: Bacterial Expression
Growth in bacteria
  Bacterial resistance: Kanamycin, 50 μg/mL
  Growth temperature: 37°C
  Growth strain: ST18 (S17 delta pir delta hemA)
  Copy number: Low Copy
Gene/Insert
  Gene/Insert name: PU module (PsNifH from pOGG043), SC module (sfGFP from pOGG037), and T module (ATCACCAGGTGT and universal primer binding site)
  Species: Synthetic
  Mutation: Domesticated for Golden Gate cloning
  Cloning method: Unknown
Terms and licenses: Academic/Nonprofit Terms; Industry Terms: Not Available to Industry
Depositor comments: The only difference is the sequence: ATCACCAGGTGT . Please note that this plasmid may require a unique bacterial strain, so make sure to confirm that you can also obtain the appropriate growth strain. Please contact us or contact our distributors if you have any questions. This plasmid is not available as an individual bacterial stab, but can be requested as part of the Plasmid-ID Kit (Kit #1000000168 ).
How to cite: pOPS0494 was a gift from Philip Poole (Addgene plasmid # 133135)
